Addgene plasmid #167932: LentiCRISPRv2R
Purpose: (Empty Backbone) lentiCRISPRv2 variant with mScarlet-I fluorescence marker.
Depositing lab: Ronald Germain. Depositing organization: National Institute of Allergy and Infectious Diseases (NIAID). Publication: Efficient Immune Cell Genome Engineering with Enhanced CRISPR Editing Tools. Chan W, Gottschalk RA, Yao Y, Pomerantz JL, Germain RN. Immunohorizons. 2021 Feb 23;5(2):117-132. doi: 10.4049/immunohorizons.2000082. PubMed 33622708.
Backbone
  Vector backbone: lentiCRISPR v2
  Backbone manufacturer: Feng Zhang (Addgene Plasmid #52961)
  Backbone size (bp): 14873
  Modifications to backbone: Replacing the PuroR fragment in the backbone with the mScarlet-I fragment.
  Vector type: Mammalian Expression, Lentiviral, CRISPR
  Promoter: U6, EF1a
Growth in bacteria
  Bacterial resistance: Ampicillin, 100 μg/mL
  Growth temperature: 30°C
  Growth strain: NEB Stable
  Copy number: High Copy
Gene/Insert
  Cloning method: Gibson Cloning
Terms and licenses: Academic/Nonprofit Terms; Industry Terms: Not Available to Industry
How to cite: LentiCRISPRv2R was a gift from Ronald Germain (Addgene plasmid # 167932 ; http://n2t.net/addgene:167932 ; RRID:Addgene_167932)
