[The description below was written by a language model from this plasmid's Addgene catalogue record and pLannotate feature annotations shown in this document.]
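Description:
LentiCRISPRv2R is an empty-backbone, all-in-one lentiviral CRISPR vector derived from lentiCRISPR v2, in which the puromycin resistance fragment has been replaced by the red fluorescent protein mScarlet-I using Gibson assembly. It is propagated in E. coli as a high-copy plasmid with a ColE1/pUC-type origin and ampicillin resistance. An f1 origin and an SV40/EM7-driven bleomycin/Zeocin resistance cassette also lie in the plasmid backbone, outside the LTR-flanked region that is packaged. The two sequence records (depositor and repository sequencing) are both 14,991 nt and carry the same 34 annotated features in the same order, differing only in their start coordinate.

The transfer cassette follows a third-generation, self-inactivating design. A CMV enhancer/promoter is fused to a truncated HIV-1 5' LTR, followed by the Ψ packaging signal, RRE and cPPT/CTS, with a ΔU3 3' LTR and a bGH polyadenylation signal downstream. Inside it, a human U6 promoter is separated from the S. pyogenes gRNA scaffold by roughly 1.9 kb of intervening sequence. This appears to be the filler that a guide sequence replaces, and the deoC1 annotation within it is probably an incidental homology match. An EF-1α core promoter then drives S. pyogenes Cas9, followed closely by mScarlet-I and a WPRE that enhances transcript expression. The linker between Cas9 and mScarlet-I is not annotated, so how the two are co-expressed is not stated in the record.

Once a guide is cloned in, the vector delivers Cas9, sgRNA and a red marker in one virus. Transduced mammalian cells can then be identified or sorted by fluorescence rather than drug selection, and the associated publication concerns genome engineering in immune cells.
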