Features (pLannotate 1.2.2; 34 found; start..end, strand, type, name):
     31..83      -  misc_feature   bom (fragment): basis of mobility region from pBR322
    238..617     +  enhancer       CMV enhancer: human cytomegalovirus immediate early enhancer
    618..817     +  promoter       CMV promoter: human cytomegalovirus (CMV) immediate early promoter
    835..1015    +  LTR            5' LTR (truncated): truncated 5' long terminal repeat (LTR) from HIV-1
   1062..1187    +  misc_feature   HIV-1 Ψ: packaging signal of human immunodeficiency virus type 1
   1171..1534    +  CDS            HIV-1 gag (fragment): gag protein from human immunodeficiency virus 1; gag
   1680..1913    +  misc_feature   RRE: The Rev response element (RRE) of HIV-1 allows for Rev-dependent mRNA export from the nucleus to the cytoplasm.
   2290..2390    +  CDS            Rev (fragment): human immunodeficiency virus 1 (HIV-1) Rev protein; rev; enhances nuclear export of unspliced and incompletely spliced viral mRNAs
   2440..2557    +  misc_feature   cPPT/CTS: central polypurine tract and central termination sequence of HIV-1
   2608..2848    +  promoter       U6 promoter: RNA polymerase III promoter for human U6 snRNA
   3034..3693    -  CDS            deoC1: DEOC1_STAAN - Also known as dra. Experimental evidence at protein level: Swiss-Prot protein existence level 1. Catalyzes a reversible aldol reaction between acetaldehyde and D-glyceraldehyde 3-phosphate to generate 2-deoxy-D-ribose 5- phosphate. From Staphylococcus aureus (strain N315).
   4738..4813    +  misc_RNA       gRNA scaffold: guide RNA scaffold for the Streptococcus pyogenes CRISPR/Cas9 system
   4831..4849    +  CDS            small t antigen (fragment): SV40 (simian virus 40) small t antigen
   4875..5086    +  promoter       EF-1α core promoter: core promoter for human elongation factor EF-1α
   5111..9214    +  CDS            Cas9: Cas9 (Csn1) endonuclease from the Streptococcus pyogenes Type II CRISPR/Cas system generates RNA-guided double strand breaks in DNA
   9352..10045   +  CDS            mScarlet-I (fragment): bright monomeric red fluorescent protein evolved from a synthetic template (Bindels et al., 2016) matures faster than mScarlet
  10083..10671   +  misc_feature   WPRE: woodchuck hepatitis virus posttranscriptional regulatory element
  10722..10741   +  misc_feature   cPPT/CTS (fragment): central polypurine tract and central termination sequence of HIV-1
  10743..10976   +  LTR            3' LTR (ΔU3): self-inactivating 3' long terminal repeat (LTR) from HIV-1
  11008..11232   +  polyA_signal   bGH poly(A) signal: bovine growth hormone polyadenylation signal
  11236..11257   +  promoter       SV40 promoter (fragment): SV40 enhancer and early promoter
  11278..11706   +  rep_origin     f1 ori (sequence partly withheld): f1 bacteriophage origin of replication; arrow indicates direction of (+) strand synthesis
  11720..12049   +  promoter       SV40 promoter: SV40 enhancer and early promoter
  12097..12144   +  promoter       EM7 promoter: synthetic bacterial promoter&nbsp
  12163..12537   +  CDS            BleoR: antibiotic-binding protein; Sh ble from Streptoalloteichus hindustanus; confers resistance to bleomycin, phleomycin, and Zeocin™
  12547..12672   +  CDS            ble (fragment): BLE_KLEPN - Experimental evidence at protein level: Swiss-Prot protein existence level 1. Binding protein with a strong affinity to the bleomycin family of antibiotics. Binds to CL990; an antimitotic-antibiotic compound. From Klebsiella pneumoniae.
  12667..12788   +  polyA_signal   SV40 poly(A) signal: SV40 polyadenylation signal
  12859..12881   -  protein_bind   lac operator (fragment): The lac repressor binds to the lac operator to inhibit transcription in E. coli. This inhibition can be relieved by adding lactose or isopropyl-β-D-thiogalactopyranoside (IPTG). lac repressor encoded by lacI
  12885..12915   -  promoter       lac promoter: promoter for the E. coli lac operon
  12930..12951   -  protein_bind   CAP binding site: CAP binding activates transcription in the presence of cAMP. E. coli catabolite activator protein
  12964..13056   -  CDS            lacI (fragment): lac repressor; lacI; The lac repressor binds to the lac operator to inhibit transcription in E. coli. This inhibition can be relieved by adding lactose or isopropyl-β-D-thiogalactopyranoside (IPTG).
  13239..13827   -  rep_origin     ori: high-copy-number ColE1/pMB1/pBR322/pUC origin of replication
  13998..14858   -  CDS            AmpR: β-lactamase; bla; confers resistance to ampicillin, carbenicillin, and related antibiotics
  14859..14963   -  promoter       AmpR promoter: bla
>Addgene plasmid #167932 | LentiCRISPRv2R | depositor full sequence | sequence record 326372 | LentiCRISPRv2R sequence 14991 bps
GTCGACGGATCGGGAGATCTCCCGATCCCCTATGGTGCACTCTCAGTACAATCTGCTCTGATGCCGCATA
GTTAAGCCAGTATCTGCTCCCTGCTTGTGTGTTGGAGGTCGCTGAGTAGTGCGCGAGCAAAATTTAAGCT
ACAACAAGGCAAGGCTTGACCGACAATTGCATGAAGAATCTGCTTAGGGTTAGGCGTTTTGCGCTGCTTC
GCGATGTACGGGCCAGATATACGCGTTGACATTGATTATTGACTAGTTATTAATAGTAATCAATTACGGG
GTCATTAGTTCATAGCCCATATATGGAGTTCCGCGTTACATAACTTACGGTAAATGGCCCGCCTGGCTGA
CCGCCCAACGACCCCCGCCCATTGACGTCAATAATGACGTATGTTCCCATAGTAACGCCAATAGGGACTT
TCCATTGACGTCAATGGGTGGAGTATTTACGGTAAACTGCCCACTTGGCAGTACATCAAGTGTATCATAT
GCCAAGTACGCCCCCTATTGACGTCAATGACGGTAAATGGCCCGCCTGGCATTATGCCCAGTACATGACC
TTATGGGACTTTCCTACTTGGCAGTACATCTACGTATTAGTCATCGCTATTACCATGGTGATGCGGTTTT
GGCAGTACATCAATGGGCGTGGATAGCGGTTTGACTCACGGGGATTTCCAAGTCTCCACCCCATTGACGT
CAATGGGAGTTTGTTTTGGCACCAAAATCAACGGGACTTTCCAAAATGTCGTAACAACTCCGCCCCATTG
ACGCAAATGGGCGGTAGGCGTGTACGGTGGGAGGTCTATATAAGCAGCGCGTTTTGCCTGTACTGGGTCT
CTCTGGTTAGACCAGATCTGAGCCTGGGAGCTCTCTGGCTAACTAGGGAACCCACTGCTTAAGCCTCAAT
AAAGCTTGCCTTGAGTGCTTCAAGTAGTGTGTGCCCGTCTGTTGTGTGACTCTGGTAACTAGAGATCCCT
CAGACCCTTTTAGTCAGTGTGGAAAATCTCTAGCAGTGGCGCCCGAACAGGGACTTGAAAGCGAAAGGGA
AACCAGAGGAGCTCTCTCGACGCAGGACTCGGCTTGCTGAAGCGCGCACGGCAAGAGGCGAGGGGCGGCG
ACTGGTGAGTACGCCAAAAATTTTGACTAGCGGAGGCTAGAAGGAGAGAGATGGGTGCGAGAGCGTCAGT
ATTAAGCGGGGGAGAATTAGATCGCGATGGGAAAAAATTCGGTTAAGGCCAGGGGGAAAGAAAAAATATA
AATTAAAACATATAGTATGGGCAAGCAGGGAGCTAGAACGATTCGCAGTTAATCCTGGCCTGTTAGAAAC
ATCAGAAGGCTGTAGACAAATACTGGGACAGCTACAACCATCCCTTCAGACAGGATCAGAAGAACTTAGA
TCATTATATAATACAGTAGCAACCCTCTATTGTGTGCATCAAAGGATAGAGATAAAAGACACCAAGGAAG
CTTTAGACAAGATAGAGGAAGAGCAAAACAAAAGTAAGACCACCGCACAGCAAGCGGCCGCTGATCTTCA
GACCTGGAGGAGGAGATATGAGGGACAATTGGAGAAGTGAATTATATAAATATAAAGTAGTAAAAATTGA
ACCATTAGGAGTAGCACCCACCAAGGCAAAGAGAAGAGTGGTGCAGAGAGAAAAAAGAGCAGTGGGAATA
GGAGCTTTGTTCCTTGGGTTCTTGGGAGCAGCAGGAAGCACTATGGGCGCAGCGTCAATGACGCTGACGG
TACAGGCCAGACAATTATTGTCTGGTATAGTGCAGCAGCAGAACAATTTGCTGAGGGCTATTGAGGCGCA
ACAGCATCTGTTGCAACTCACAGTCTGGGGCATCAAGCAGCTCCAGGCAAGAATCCTGGCTGTGGAAAGA
TACCTAAAGGATCAACAGCTCCTGGGGATTTGGGGTTGCTCTGGAAAACTCATTTGCACCACTGCTGTGC
CTTGGAATGCTAGTTGGAGTAATAAATCTCTGGAACAGATTTGGAATCACACGACCTGGATGGAGTGGGA
CAGAGAAATTAACAATTACACAAGCTTAATACACTCCTTAATTGAAGAATCGCAAAACCAGCAAGAAAAG
AATGAACAAGAATTATTGGAATTAGATAAATGGGCAAGTTTGTGGAATTGGTTTAACATAACAAATTGGC
TGTGGTATATAAAATTATTCATAATGATAGTAGGAGGCTTGGTAGGTTTAAGAATAGTTTTTGCTGTACT
TTCTATAGTGAATAGAGTTAGGCAGGGATATTCACCATTATCGTTTCAGACCCACCTCCCAACCCCGAGG
GGACCCGACAGGCCCGAAGGAATAGAAGAAGAAGGTGGAGAGAGAGACAGAGACAGATCCATTCGATTAG
TGAACGGATCGGCACTGCGTGCGCCAATTCTGCAGACAAATGGCAGTATTCATCCACAATTTTAAAAGAA
AAGGGGGGATTGGGGGGTACAGTGCAGGGGAAAGAATAGTAGACATAATAGCAACAGACATACAAACTAA
AGAATTACAAAAACAAATTACAAAAATTCAAAATTTTCGGGTTTATTACAGGGACAGCAGAGATCCAGTT
TGGTTAATTAAGGTACCGAGGGCCTATTTCCCATGATTCCTTCATATTTGCATATACGATACAAGGCTGT
TAGAGAGATAATTAGAATTAATTTGACTGTAAACACAAAGATATTAGTACAAAATACGTGACGTAGAAAG
TAATAATTTCTTGGGTAGTTTGCAGTTTTAAAATTATGTTTTAAAATGGACTATCATATGCTTACCGTAA
CTTGAAAGTATTTCGATTTCTTGGCTTTATATATCTTGTGGAAAGGACGAAACACCGGAGACGGTTGTAA
ATGAGCACACAAAATACACATGCTAAAATATTATATTCTATGACCTTTATAAAATCAACCAAAATCTTCT
TTTTAATAACTTTAGTATCAATAATTAGAATTTTTATGTTCCTTTTTGCAAACTTTTAATAAAAATGAGC
AAAATAAAAAAACGCTAGTTTTAGTAACTCGCGTTGTTTTCTTCACCTTTAATAATAGCTACTCCACCAC
TTGTTCCTAAGCGGTCAGCTCCTGCTTCAATCATTTTTTGAGCATCTTCAAATGTTCTAACTCCACCAGC
TGCTTTAACTAAAGCATTGTCTTTAACAACTGACTTCATTAGTTTAACATCTTCAAATGTTGCACCTGAT
TTTGAAAATCCTGTTGATGTTTTAACAAATTCTAATCCAGCTTCAACAGCTATTTCACAAGCTTTCATGA
TTTCTTCTTTTGTTAATAAACAATTTTCCATAATACATTTAACAACATGTGATCCAGCTGCTTTTTTTAC
AGCTTTCATGTCTTCTAAAACTAATTCATAATTTTTGTCTTTTAATGCACCAATATTTAATACCATATCA
ATTTCTGTTGCACCATCTTTAATTGCTTCAGAAACTTCGAATGCTTTTGTAGCTGTTGTGCATGCACCTA
GAGGAAAACCTACAACATTTGTTATTCCTACATTTGTGCCTTTTAATAATTCTTTACAATAGCTTGTTCA
ATATGAATTAACACAAACTGTTGCAAAATCAAATTCAATTGCTTCATCACATAATTGTTTAATTTCAGCT
TTCGTAGCATCTTGTTTTAATAATGTGTGATCTATATATTTGTTTAGTTTCATTTTTTCTCCTATATATT
CATTTTTAATTTTAATTCTTTAATAATTTCGTCTACTTTAACTTTAGCGTTTTGAACAGATTCACCAACA
CCTATAAAATAAATTTTTAGTTTAGGTTCAGTTCCACTTGGGCGAACAGCAAATCATGACTTATCTTCTA
AATAAAATTTTAGTAAGTCTTGTCCTGGCATATTATACATTCCATCGATGTAGTCTTCAACATTAACAAC
TTTAAGTCCAGCAATTTGAGTTAAGGGTGTTGCTCTCAATGATTTCATTAATGGTTCAATTTTTAATTTC
TTTTCTTCTGGTTTAAAATTCAAGTTTAAAGTGAAAGTGTAATATGCACCCATTTCTTTAAATAAATCTT
CTAAATAGTCTACTAATGTTTTATTTTGTTTTTTATAAAATCAAGCAGCCTCTGCTATTAATATAGAAGC
TTGTATTCCATCTTTATCTCTAGCTGAGTCATCAATTACATATCCATAACTTTCTTCATAAGCAAAAACA
AAATTTAATCCGTTATCTTCTTCTTTAGCAATTTCTCTACCCATTCATTTAAATCCAGTTAAAGTTTTTA
CAATATTAACTCCATATTTTTCATGAGCGATTCTATCACCCAAATCACTTGTTACAAAACTTGAATATAG
AGCCGGATTTTTTGGAATGCTATTTAAGCGTTTTAGATTTGATAATTTTCAATCAATTAAAATTGGTCCT
GTTTGATTTCCATCTAATCTTACAAAATGACCATCATGTTTTATTGCCATTCCAAATCTGTCAGCATCTG
GGTCATTCATAATAATAATATCTGCATCATGTTTAATACCATATTCAAGCGGTATTTTTCATGCAGGATC
AAATTCTGGATTTGGATTTACAACATTTTTAAATGTTTCATCTTCAAATGCATGCTCTTCAACCTCAATA
ACGTTATATCCTGATTCACGTAATATTTTTGGGGTAAATTTAGTTCCTGTTCCATTAACTGCGCTAAAAA
TAATTTTTAAATCTTTTTTAGCTTCTTGCTCTTTTTTGTACGTCTCTGTTTTAGAGCTAGAAATAGCAAG
TTAAAATAAGGCTAGTCCGTTATCAACTTGAAAAAGTGGCACCGAGTCGGTGCTTTTTTGAATTCGCTAG
CTAGGTCTTGAAAGGAGTGGGAATTGGCTCCGGTGCCCGTCAGTGGGCAGAGCGCACATCGCCCACAGTC
CCCGAGAAGTTGGGGGGAGGGGTCGGCAATTGATCCGGTGCCTAGAGAAGGTGGCGCGGGGTAAACTGGG
AAAGTGATGTCGTGTACTGGCTCCGCCTTTTTCCCGAGGGTGGGGGAGAACCGTATATAAGTGCAGTAGT
CGCCGTGAACGTTCTTTTTCGCAACGGGTTTGCCGCCAGAACACAGGACCGGTTCTAGAGCGCTGCCACC
ATGGACAAGAAGTACAGCATCGGCCTGGACATCGGCACCAACTCTGTGGGCTGGGCCGTGATCACCGACG
AGTACAAGGTGCCCAGCAAGAAATTCAAGGTGCTGGGCAACACCGACCGGCACAGCATCAAGAAGAACCT
GATCGGAGCCCTGCTGTTCGACAGCGGCGAAACAGCCGAGGCCACCCGGCTGAAGAGAACCGCCAGAAGA
AGATACACCAGACGGAAGAACCGGATCTGCTATCTGCAAGAGATCTTCAGCAACGAGATGGCCAAGGTGG
ACGACAGCTTCTTCCACAGACTGGAAGAGTCCTTCCTGGTGGAAGAGGATAAGAAGCACGAGCGGCACCC
CATCTTCGGCAACATCGTGGACGAGGTGGCCTACCACGAGAAGTACCCCACCATCTACCACCTGAGAAAG
AAACTGGTGGACAGCACCGACAAGGCCGACCTGCGGCTGATCTATCTGGCCCTGGCCCACATGATCAAGT
TCCGGGGCCACTTCCTGATCGAGGGCGACCTGAACCCCGACAACAGCGACGTGGACAAGCTGTTCATCCA
GCTGGTGCAGACCTACAACCAGCTGTTCGAGGAAAACCCCATCAACGCCAGCGGCGTGGACGCCAAGGCC
ATCCTGTCTGCCAGACTGAGCAAGAGCAGACGGCTGGAAAATCTGATCGCCCAGCTGCCCGGCGAGAAGA
AGAATGGCCTGTTCGGAAACCTGATTGCCCTGAGCCTGGGCCTGACCCCCAACTTCAAGAGCAACTTCGA
CCTGGCCGAGGATGCCAAACTGCAGCTGAGCAAGGACACCTACGACGACGACCTGGACAACCTGCTGGCC
CAGATCGGCGACCAGTACGCCGACCTGTTTCTGGCCGCCAAGAACCTGTCCGACGCCATCCTGCTGAGCG
ACATCCTGAGAGTGAACACCGAGATCACCAAGGCCCCCCTGAGCGCCTCTATGATCAAGAGATACGACGA
GCACCACCAGGACCTGACCCTGCTGAAAGCTCTCGTGCGGCAGCAGCTGCCTGAGAAGTACAAAGAGATT
TTCTTCGACCAGAGCAAGAACGGCTACGCCGGCTACATTGACGGCGGAGCCAGCCAGGAAGAGTTCTACA
AGTTCATCAAGCCCATCCTGGAAAAGATGGACGGCACCGAGGAACTGCTCGTGAAGCTGAACAGAGAGGA
CCTGCTGCGGAAGCAGCGGACCTTCGACAACGGCAGCATCCCCCACCAGATCCACCTGGGAGAGCTGCAC
GCCATTCTGCGGCGGCAGGAAGATTTTTACCCATTCCTGAAGGACAACCGGGAAAAGATCGAGAAGATCC
TGACCTTCCGCATCCCCTACTACGTGGGCCCTCTGGCCAGGGGAAACAGCAGATTCGCCTGGATGACCAG
AAAGAGCGAGGAAACCATCACCCCCTGGAACTTCGAGGAAGTGGTGGACAAGGGCGCTTCCGCCCAGAGC
TTCATCGAGCGGATGACCAACTTCGATAAGAACCTGCCCAACGAGAAGGTGCTGCCCAAGCACAGCCTGC
TGTACGAGTACTTCACCGTGTATAACGAGCTGACCAAAGTGAAATACGTGACCGAGGGAATGAGAAAGCC
CGCCTTCCTGAGCGGCGAGCAGAAAAAGGCCATCGTGGACCTGCTGTTCAAGACCAACCGGAAAGTGACC
GTGAAGCAGCTGAAAGAGGACTACTTCAAGAAAATCGAGTGCTTCGACTCCGTGGAAATCTCCGGCGTGG
AAGATCGGTTCAACGCCTCCCTGGGCACATACCACGATCTGCTGAAAATTATCAAGGACAAGGACTTCCT
GGACAATGAGGAAAACGAGGACATTCTGGAAGATATCGTGCTGACCCTGACACTGTTTGAGGACAGAGAG
ATGATCGAGGAACGGCTGAAAACCTATGCCCACCTGTTCGACGACAAAGTGATGAAGCAGCTGAAGCGGC
GGAGATACACCGGCTGGGGCAGGCTGAGCCGGAAGCTGATCAACGGCATCCGGGACAAGCAGTCCGGCAA
GACAATCCTGGATTTCCTGAAGTCCGACGGCTTCGCCAACAGAAACTTCATGCAGCTGATCCACGACGAC
AGCCTGACCTTTAAAGAGGACATCCAGAAAGCCCAGGTGTCCGGCCAGGGCGATAGCCTGCACGAGCACA
TTGCCAATCTGGCCGGCAGCCCCGCCATTAAGAAGGGCATCCTGCAGACAGTGAAGGTGGTGGACGAGCT
CGTGAAAGTGATGGGCCGGCACAAGCCCGAGAACATCGTGATCGAAATGGCCAGAGAGAACCAGACCACC
CAGAAGGGACAGAAGAACAGCCGCGAGAGAATGAAGCGGATCGAAGAGGGCATCAAAGAGCTGGGCAGCC
AGATCCTGAAAGAACACCCCGTGGAAAACACCCAGCTGCAGAACGAGAAGCTGTACCTGTACTACCTGCA
GAATGGGCGGGATATGTACGTGGACCAGGAACTGGACATCAACCGGCTGTCCGACTACGATGTGGACCAT
ATCGTGCCTCAGAGCTTTCTGAAGGACGACTCCATCGACAACAAGGTGCTGACCAGAAGCGACAAGAACC
GGGGCAAGAGCGACAACGTGCCCTCCGAAGAGGTCGTGAAGAAGATGAAGAACTACTGGCGGCAGCTGCT
GAACGCCAAGCTGATTACCCAGAGAAAGTTCGACAATCTGACCAAGGCCGAGAGAGGCGGCCTGAGCGAA
CTGGATAAGGCCGGCTTCATCAAGAGACAGCTGGTGGAAACCCGGCAGATCACAAAGCACGTGGCACAGA
TCCTGGACTCCCGGATGAACACTAAGTACGACGAGAATGACAAGCTGATCCGGGAAGTGAAAGTGATCAC
CCTGAAGTCCAAGCTGGTGTCCGATTTCCGGAAGGATTTCCAGTTTTACAAAGTGCGCGAGATCAACAAC
TACCACCACGCCCACGACGCCTACCTGAACGCCGTCGTGGGAACCGCCCTGATCAAAAAGTACCCTAAGC
TGGAAAGCGAGTTCGTGTACGGCGACTACAAGGTGTACGACGTGCGGAAGATGATCGCCAAGAGCGAGCA
GGAAATCGGCAAGGCTACCGCCAAGTACTTCTTCTACAGCAACATCATGAACTTTTTCAAGACCGAGATT
ACCCTGGCCAACGGCGAGATCCGGAAGCGGCCTCTGATCGAGACAAACGGCGAAACCGGGGAGATCGTGT
GGGATAAGGGCCGGGATTTTGCCACCGTGCGGAAAGTGCTGAGCATGCCCCAAGTGAATATCGTGAAAAA
GACCGAGGTGCAGACAGGCGGCTTCAGCAAAGAGTCTATCCTGCCCAAGAGGAACAGCGATAAGCTGATC
GCCAGAAAGAAGGACTGGGACCCTAAGAAGTACGGCGGCTTCGACAGCCCCACCGTGGCCTATTCTGTGC
TGGTGGTGGCCAAAGTGGAAAAGGGCAAGTCCAAGAAACTGAAGAGTGTGAAAGAGCTGCTGGGGATCAC
CATCATGGAAAGAAGCAGCTTCGAGAAGAATCCCATCGACTTTCTGGAAGCCAAGGGCTACAAAGAAGTG
AAAAAGGACCTGATCATCAAGCTGCCTAAGTACTCCCTGTTCGAGCTGGAAAACGGCCGGAAGAGAATGC
TGGCCTCTGCCGGCGAACTGCAGAAGGGAAACGAACTGGCCCTGCCCTCCAAATATGTGAACTTCCTGTA
CCTGGCCAGCCACTATGAGAAGCTGAAGGGCTCCCCCGAGGATAATGAGCAGAAACAGCTGTTTGTGGAA
CAGCACAAGCACTACCTGGACGAGATCATCGAGCAGATCAGCGAGTTCTCCAAGAGAGTGATCCTGGCCG
ACGCTAATCTGGACAAAGTGCTGTCCGCCTACAACAAGCACCGGGATAAGCCCATCAGAGAGCAGGCCGA
GAATATCATCCACCTGTTTACCCTGACCAATCTGGGAGCCCCTGCCGCCTTCAAGTACTTTGACACCACC
ATCGACCGGAAGAGGTACACCAGCACCAAAGAGGTGCTGGACGCCACCCTGATCCACCAGAGCATCACCG
GCCTGTACGAGACACGGATCGACCTGTCTCAGCTGGGAGGCGACAAGCGACCTGCCGCCACAAAGAAGGC
TGGACAGGCTAAGAAGAAGAAAGATTACAAAGACGATGACGATAAGGGATCCGGCGCAACAAACTTCTCT
CTGCTGAAACAAGCCGGAGATGTCGAAGAGAATCCTGGACCGGTGAGCAAGGGCGAGGCAGTGATCAAGG
AGTTCATGCGGTTCAAGGTGCACATGGAGGGCTCCATGAACGGCCACGAGTTCGAGATCGAGGGCGAGGG
CGAGGGCCGCCCCTACGAGGGCACCCAGACCGCCAAGCTGAAGGTGACCAAGGGTGGCCCCCTGCCCTTC
TCCTGGGACATCCTGTCCCCTCAGTTCATGTACGGCTCCAGGGCCTTCATCAAGCACCCCGCCGACATCC
CCGACTACTATAAGCAGTCCTTCCCCGAGGGCTTCAAGTGGGAGCGCGTGATGAACTTCGAGGACGGCGG
CGCCGTGACCGTGACCCAGGACACCTCCCTGGAGGACGGCACCCTGATCTACAAGGTGAAGCTCCGCGGC
ACCAACTTCCCTCCTGACGGCCCCGTAATGCAGAAGAAGACAATGGGCTGGGAAGCATCCACCGAGCGGT
TGTACCCCGAGGACGGCGTGCTGAAGGGCGACATTAAGATGGCCCTGCGCCTGAAGGACGGCGGCCGCTA
CCTGGCGGACTTCAAGACCACCTACAAGGCCAAGAAGCCCGTGCAGATGCCCGGCGCCTACAACGTCGAC
CGCAAGTTGGACATCACCTCCCACAACGAGGACTACACCGTGGTGGAACAGTACGAACGCTCCGAGGGCC
GCCACTCCACCGGCGGCATGGACGAGCTGTACAAGTAACTGATAATAGTGATAATAGTCGCGTTAAGTCG
ACAATCAACCTCTGGATTACAAAATTTGTGAAAGATTGACTGGTATTCTTAACTATGTTGCTCCTTTTAC
GCTATGTGGATACGCTGCTTTAATGCCTTTGTATCATGCTATTGCTTCCCGTATGGCTTTCATTTTCTCC
TCCTTGTATAAATCCTGGTTGCTGTCTCTTTATGAGGAGTTGTGGCCCGTTGTCAGGCAACGTGGCGTGG
TGTGCACTGTGTTTGCTGACGCAACCCCCACTGGTTGGGGCATTGCCACCACCTGTCAGCTCCTTTCCGG
GACTTTCGCTTTCCCCCTCCCTATTGCCACGGCGGAACTCATCGCCGCCTGCCTTGCCCGCTGCTGGACA
GGGGCTCGGCTGTTGGGCACTGACAATTCCGTGGTGTTGTCGGGGAAATCATCGTCCTTTCCTTGGCTGC
TCGCCTGTGTTGCCACCTGGATTCTGCGCGGGACGTCCTTCTGCTACGTCCCTTCGGCCCTCAATCCAGC
GGACCTTCCTTCCCGCGGCCTGCTGCCGGCTCTGCGGCCTCTTCCGCGTCTTCGCCTTCGCCCTCAGACG
AGTCGGATCTCCCTTTGGGCCGCCTCCCCGCGTCGACTTTAAGACCAATGACTTACAAGGCAGCTGTAGA
TCTTAGCCACTTTTTAAAAGAAAAGGGGGGACTGGAAGGGCTAATTCACTCCCAACGAAGACAAGATCTG
CTTTTTGCTTGTACTGGGTCTCTCTGGTTAGACCAGATCTGAGCCTGGGAGCTCTCTGGCTAACTAGGGA
ACCCACTGCTTAAGCCTCAATAAAGCTTGCCTTGAGTGCTTCAAGTAGTGTGTGCCCGTCTGTTGTGTGA
CTCTGGTAACTAGAGATCCCTCAGACCCTTTTAGTCAGTGTGGAAAATCTCTAGCAGGGCCCGTTTAAAC
CCGCTGATCAGCCTCGACTGTGCCTTCTAGTTGCCAGCCATCTGTTGTTTGCCCCTCCCCCGTGCCTTCC
TTGACCCTGGAAGGTGCCACTCCCACTGTCCTTTCCTAATAAAATGAGGAAATTGCATCGCATTGTCTGA
GTAGGTGTCATTCTATTCTGGGGGGTGGGGTGGGGCAGGACAGCAAGGGGGAGGATTGGGAAGACAATAG
CAGGCATGCTGGGGATGCGGTGGGCTCTATGGCTTCTGAGGCGGAAAGAACCAGCTGGGGCTCTAGGGGG
TATCCCC
[124 nt withheld, positions 11278-11401]
C
[91 nt withheld, positions 11403-11493]
A
[49 nt withheld, positions 11495-11543]
CCTTTGACGTTGGAGTCCACGTTCTTT
[37 nt withheld, positions 11571-11607]
ACCCTATCTCGGTCTATTCTTTTGATTTATAAGGGATTTTGCCGATTTCGGCCTATTGGTTAAAAAATGA
GCTGATTTAACAAAAATTTAACGCGAATTAATTCTGTGGAATGTGTGTCAGTTAGGGTGTGGAAAGTCCC
CAGGCTCCCCAGCAGGCAGAAGTATGCAAAGCATGCATCTCAATTAGTCAGCAACCAGGTGTGGAAAGTC
CCCAGGCTCCCCAGCAGGCAGAAGTATGCAAAGCATGCATCTCAATTAGTCAGCAACCATAGTCCCGCCC
CTAACTCCGCCCATCCCGCCCCTAACTCCGCCCAGTTCCGCCCATTCTCCGCCCCATGGCTGACTAATTT
TTTTTATTTATGCAGAGGCCGAGGCCGCCTCTGCCTCTGAGCTATTCCAGAAGTAGTGAGGAGGCTTTTT
TGGAGGCCTAGGCTTTTGCAAAAAGCTCCCGGGAGCTTGTATATCCATTTTCGGATCTGATCAGCACGTG
TTGACAATTAATCATCGGCATAGTATATCGGCATAGTATAATACGACAAGGTGAGGAACTAAACCATGGC
CAAGTTGACCAGTGCCGTTCCGGTGCTCACCGCGCGCGACGTCGCCGGAGCGGTCGAGTTCTGGACCGAC
CGGCTCGGGTTCTCCCGGGACTTCGTGGAGGACGACTTCGCCGGTGTGGTCCGGGACGACGTGACCCTGT
TCATCAGCGCGGTCCAGGACCAGGTGGTGCCGGACAACACCCTGGCCTGGGTGTGGGTGCGCGGCCTGGA
CGAGCTGTACGCCGAGTGGTCGGAGGTCGTGTCCACGAACTTCCGGGACGCCTCCGGGCCGGCCATGACC
GAGATCGGCGAGCAGCCGTGGGGGCGGGAGTTCGCCCTGCGCGACCCGGCCGGCAACTGCGTGCACTTCG
TGGCCGAGGAGCAGGACTGACACGTGCTACGAGATTTCGATTCCACCGCCGCCTTCTATGAAAGGTTGGG
CTTCGGAATCGTTTTCCGGGACGCCGGCTGGATGATCCTCCAGCGCGGGGATCTCATGCTGGAGTTCTTC
GCCCACCCCAACTTGTTTATTGCAGCTTATAATGGTTACAAATAAAGCAATAGCATCACAAATTTCACAA
ATAAAGCATTTTTTTCACTGCATTCTAGTTGTGGTTTGTCCAAACTCATCAATGTATCTTATCATGTCTG
TATACCGTCGACCTCTAGCTAGAGCTTGGCGTAATCATGGTCATAGCTGTTTCCTGTGTGAAATTGTTAT
CCGCTCACAATTCCACACAACATACGAGCCGGAAGCATAAAGTGTAAAGCCTGGGGTGCCTAATGAGTGA
GCTAACTCACATTAATTGCGTTGCGCTCACTGCCCGCTTTCCAGTCGGGAAACCTGTCGTGCCAGCTGCA
TTAATGAATCGGCCAACGCGCGGGGAGAGGCGGTTTGCGTATTGGGCGCTCTTCCGCTTCCTCGCTCACT
GACTCGCTGCGCTCGGTCGTTCGGCTGCGGCGAGCGGTATCAGCTCACTCAAAGGCGGTAATACGGTTAT
CCACAGAATCAGGGGATAACGCAGGAAAGAACATGTGAGCAAAAGGCCAGCAAAAGGCCAGGAACCGTAA
AAAGGCCGCGTTGCTGGCGTTTTTCCATAGGCTCCGCCCCCCTGACGAGCATCACAAAAATCGACGCTCA
AGTCAGAGGTGGCGAAACCCGACAGGACTATAAAGATACCAGGCGTTTCCCCCTGGAAGCTCCCTCGTGC
GCTCTCCTGTTCCGACCCTGCCGCTTACCGGATACCTGTCCGCCTTTCTCCCTTCGGGAAGCGTGGCGCT
TTCTCATAGCTCACGCTGTAGGTATCTCAGTTCGGTGTAGGTCGTTCGCTCCAAGCTGGGCTGTGTGCAC
GAACCCCCCGTTCAGCCCGACCGCTGCGCCTTATCCGGTAACTATCGTCTTGAGTCCAACCCGGTAAGAC
ACGACTTATCGCCACTGGCAGCAGCCACTGGTAACAGGATTAGCAGAGCGAGGTATGTAGGCGGTGCTAC
AGAGTTCTTGAAGTGGTGGCCTAACTACGGCTACACTAGAAGAACAGTATTTGGTATCTGCGCTCTGCTG
AAGCCAGTTACCTTCGGAAAAAGAGTTGGTAGCTCTTGATCCGGCAAACAAACCACCGCTGGTAGCGGTG
GTTTTTTTGTTTGCAAGCAGCAGATTACGCGCAGAAAAAAAGGATCTCAAGAAGATCCTTTGATCTTTTC
TACGGGGTCTGACGCTCAGTGGAACGAAAACTCACGTTAAGGGATTTTGGTCATGAGATTATCAAAAAGG
ATCTTCACCTAGATCCTTTTAAATTAAAAATGAAGTTTTAAATCAATCTAAAGTATATATGAGTAAACTT
GGTCTGACAGTTACCAATGCTTAATCAGTGAGGCACCTATCTCAGCGATCTGTCTATTTCGTTCATCCAT
AGTTGCCTGACTCCCCGTCGTGTAGATAACTACGATACGGGAGGGCTTACCATCTGGCCCCAGTGCTGCA
ATGATACCGCGAGACCCACGCTCACCGGCTCCAGATTTATCAGCAATAAACCAGCCAGCCGGAAGGGCCG
AGCGCAGAAGTGGTCCTGCAACTTTATCCGCCTCCATCCAGTCTATTAATTGTTGCCGGGAAGCTAGAGT
AAGTAGTTCGCCAGTTAATAGTTTGCGCAACGTTGTTGCCATTGCTACAGGCATCGTGGTGTCACGCTCG
TCGTTTGGTATGGCTTCATTCAGCTCCGGTTCCCAACGATCAAGGCGAGTTACATGATCCCCCATGTTGT
GCAAAAAAGCGGTTAGCTCCTTCGGTCCTCCGATCGTTGTCAGAAGTAAGTTGGCCGCAGTGTTATCACT
CATGGTTATGGCAGCACTGCATAATTCTCTTACTGTCATGCCATCCGTAAGATGCTTTTCTGTGACTGGT
GAGTACTCAACCAAGTCATTCTGAGAATAGTGTATGCGGCGACCGAGTTGCTCTTGCCCGGCGTCAATAC
GGGATAATACCGCGCCACATAGCAGAACTTTAAAAGTGCTCATCATTGGAAAACGTTCTTCGGGGCGAAA
ACTCTCAAGGATCTTACCGCTGTTGAGATCCAGTTCGATGTAACCCACTCGTGCACCCAACTGATCTTCA
GCATCTTTTACTTTCACCAGCGTTTCTGGGTGAGCAAAAACAGGAAGGCAAAATGCCGCAAAAAAGGGAA
TAAGGGCGACACGGAAATGTTGAATACTCATACTCTTCCTTTTTCAATATTATTGAAGCATTTATCAGGG
TTATTGTCTCATGAGCGGATACATATTTGAATGTATTTAGAAAAATAAACAAATAGGGGTTCCGCGCACA
TTTCCCCGAAAAGTGCCACCTGAC
