Features (pLannotate 1.2.2; 34 found; start..end, strand, type, name):
      1..380     +  enhancer       CMV enhancer: human cytomegalovirus immediate early enhancer
    381..580     +  promoter       CMV promoter: human cytomegalovirus (CMV) immediate early promoter
    598..778     +  LTR            5' LTR (truncated): truncated 5' long terminal repeat (LTR) from HIV-1
    825..950     +  misc_feature   HIV-1 Ψ: packaging signal of human immunodeficiency virus type 1
    934..1297    +  CDS            HIV-1 gag (fragment): gag protein from human immunodeficiency virus 1; gag
   1443..1676    +  misc_feature   RRE: The Rev response element (RRE) of HIV-1 allows for Rev-dependent mRNA export from the nucleus to the cytoplasm.
   2053..2153    +  CDS            Rev (fragment): human immunodeficiency virus 1 (HIV-1) Rev protein; rev; enhances nuclear export of unspliced and incompletely spliced viral mRNAs
   2203..2320    +  misc_feature   cPPT/CTS: central polypurine tract and central termination sequence of HIV-1
   2371..2611    +  promoter       U6 promoter: RNA polymerase III promoter for human U6 snRNA
   2797..3456    -  CDS            deoC1: DEOC1_STAAN - Also known as dra. Experimental evidence at protein level: Swiss-Prot protein existence level 1. Catalyzes a reversible aldol reaction between acetaldehyde and D-glyceraldehyde 3-phosphate to generate 2-deoxy-D-ribose 5- phosphate. From Staphylococcus aureus (strain N315).
   4501..4576    +  misc_RNA       gRNA scaffold: guide RNA scaffold for the Streptococcus pyogenes CRISPR/Cas9 system
   4594..4612    +  CDS            small t antigen (fragment): SV40 (simian virus 40) small t antigen
   4638..4849    +  promoter       EF-1α core promoter: core promoter for human elongation factor EF-1α
   4874..8977    +  CDS            Cas9: Cas9 (Csn1) endonuclease from the Streptococcus pyogenes Type II CRISPR/Cas system generates RNA-guided double strand breaks in DNA
   9115..9808    +  CDS            mScarlet-I (fragment): bright monomeric red fluorescent protein evolved from a synthetic template (Bindels et al., 2016) matures faster than mScarlet
   9846..10434   +  misc_feature   WPRE: woodchuck hepatitis virus posttranscriptional regulatory element
  10485..10504   +  misc_feature   cPPT/CTS (fragment): central polypurine tract and central termination sequence of HIV-1
  10506..10739   +  LTR            3' LTR (ΔU3): self-inactivating 3' long terminal repeat (LTR) from HIV-1
  10771..10995   +  polyA_signal   bGH poly(A) signal: bovine growth hormone polyadenylation signal
  10999..11020   +  promoter       SV40 promoter (fragment): SV40 enhancer and early promoter
  11041..11469   +  rep_origin     f1 ori (sequence partly withheld): f1 bacteriophage origin of replication; arrow indicates direction of (+) strand synthesis
  11483..11812   +  promoter       SV40 promoter: SV40 enhancer and early promoter
  11860..11907   +  promoter       EM7 promoter: synthetic bacterial promoter&nbsp
  11926..12300   +  CDS            BleoR: antibiotic-binding protein; Sh ble from Streptoalloteichus hindustanus; confers resistance to bleomycin, phleomycin, and Zeocin™
  12310..12435   +  CDS            ble (fragment): BLE_KLEPN - Experimental evidence at protein level: Swiss-Prot protein existence level 1. Binding protein with a strong affinity to the bleomycin family of antibiotics. Binds to CL990; an antimitotic-antibiotic compound. From Klebsiella pneumoniae.
  12430..12551   +  polyA_signal   SV40 poly(A) signal: SV40 polyadenylation signal
  12622..12644   -  protein_bind   lac operator (fragment): The lac repressor binds to the lac operator to inhibit transcription in E. coli. This inhibition can be relieved by adding lactose or isopropyl-β-D-thiogalactopyranoside (IPTG). lac repressor encoded by lacI
  12648..12678   -  promoter       lac promoter: promoter for the E. coli lac operon
  12693..12714   -  protein_bind   CAP binding site: CAP binding activates transcription in the presence of cAMP. E. coli catabolite activator protein
  12727..12819   -  CDS            lacI (fragment): lac repressor; lacI; The lac repressor binds to the lac operator to inhibit transcription in E. coli. This inhibition can be relieved by adding lactose or isopropyl-β-D-thiogalactopyranoside (IPTG).
  13002..13590   -  rep_origin     ori: high-copy-number ColE1/pMB1/pBR322/pUC origin of replication
  13761..14621   -  CDS            AmpR: β-lactamase; bla; confers resistance to ampicillin, carbenicillin, and related antibiotics
  14622..14726   -  promoter       AmpR promoter: bla
  14785..14837   -  misc_feature   bom (fragment): basis of mobility region from pBR322
>Addgene plasmid #167932 | LentiCRISPRv2R | addgene full sequence | sequence record 332221 | Addgene NGS Result
GACATTGATTATTGACTAGTTATTAATAGTAATCAATTACGGGGTCATTAGTTCATAGCCCATATATGGA
GTTCCGCGTTACATAACTTACGGTAAATGGCCCGCCTGGCTGACCGCCCAACGACCCCCGCCCATTGACG
TCAATAATGACGTATGTTCCCATAGTAACGCCAATAGGGACTTTCCATTGACGTCAATGGGTGGAGTATT
TACGGTAAACTGCCCACTTGGCAGTACATCAAGTGTATCATATGCCAAGTACGCCCCCTATTGACGTCAA
TGACGGTAAATGGCCCGCCTGGCATTATGCCCAGTACATGACCTTATGGGACTTTCCTACTTGGCAGTAC
ATCTACGTATTAGTCATCGCTATTACCATGGTGATGCGGTTTTGGCAGTACATCAATGGGCGTGGATAGC
GGTTTGACTCACGGGGATTTCCAAGTCTCCACCCCATTGACGTCAATGGGAGTTTGTTTTGGCACCAAAA
TCAACGGGACTTTCCAAAATGTCGTAACAACTCCGCCCCATTGACGCAAATGGGCGGTAGGCGTGTACGG
TGGGAGGTCTATATAAGCAGCGCGTTTTGCCTGTACTGGGTCTCTCTGGTTAGACCAGATCTGAGCCTGG
GAGCTCTCTGGCTAACTAGGGAACCCACTGCTTAAGCCTCAATAAAGCTTGCCTTGAGTGCTTCAAGTAG
TGTGTGCCCGTCTGTTGTGTGACTCTGGTAACTAGAGATCCCTCAGACCCTTTTAGTCAGTGTGGAAAAT
CTCTAGCAGTGGCGCCCGAACAGGGACTTGAAAGCGAAAGGGAAACCAGAGGAGCTCTCTCGACGCAGGA
CTCGGCTTGCTGAAGCGCGCACGGCAAGAGGCGAGGGGCGGCGACTGGTGAGTACGCCAAAAATTTTGAC
TAGCGGAGGCTAGAAGGAGAGAGATGGGTGCGAGAGCGTCAGTATTAAGCGGGGGAGAATTAGATCGCGA
TGGGAAAAAATTCGGTTAAGGCCAGGGGGAAAGAAAAAATATAAATTAAAACATATAGTATGGGCAAGCA
GGGAGCTAGAACGATTCGCAGTTAATCCTGGCCTGTTAGAAACATCAGAAGGCTGTAGACAAATACTGGG
ACAGCTACAACCATCCCTTCAGACAGGATCAGAAGAACTTAGATCATTATATAATACAGTAGCAACCCTC
TATTGTGTGCATCAAAGGATAGAGATAAAAGACACCAAGGAAGCTTTAGACAAGATAGAGGAAGAGCAAA
ACAAAAGTAAGACCACCGCACAGCAAGCGGCCGCTGATCTTCAGACCTGGAGGAGGAGATATGAGGGACA
ATTGGAGAAGTGAATTATATAAATATAAAGTAGTAAAAATTGAACCATTAGGAGTAGCACCCACCAAGGC
AAAGAGAAGAGTGGTGCAGAGAGAAAAAAGAGCAGTGGGAATAGGAGCTTTGTTCCTTGGGTTCTTGGGA
GCAGCAGGAAGCACTATGGGCGCAGCGTCAATGACGCTGACGGTACAGGCCAGACAATTATTGTCTGGTA
TAGTGCAGCAGCAGAACAATTTGCTGAGGGCTATTGAGGCGCAACAGCATCTGTTGCAACTCACAGTCTG
GGGCATCAAGCAGCTCCAGGCAAGAATCCTGGCTGTGGAAAGATACCTAAAGGATCAACAGCTCCTGGGG
ATTTGGGGTTGCTCTGGAAAACTCATTTGCACCACTGCTGTGCCTTGGAATGCTAGTTGGAGTAATAAAT
CTCTGGAACAGATTTGGAATCACACGACCTGGATGGAGTGGGACAGAGAAATTAACAATTACACAAGCTT
AATACACTCCTTAATTGAAGAATCGCAAAACCAGCAAGAAAAGAATGAACAAGAATTATTGGAATTAGAT
AAATGGGCAAGTTTGTGGAATTGGTTTAACATAACAAATTGGCTGTGGTATATAAAATTATTCATAATGA
TAGTAGGAGGCTTGGTAGGTTTAAGAATAGTTTTTGCTGTACTTTCTATAGTGAATAGAGTTAGGCAGGG
ATATTCACCATTATCGTTTCAGACCCACCTCCCAACCCCGAGGGGACCCGACAGGCCCGAAGGAATAGAA
GAAGAAGGTGGAGAGAGAGACAGAGACAGATCCATTCGATTAGTGAACGGATCGGCACTGCGTGCGCCAA
TTCTGCAGACAAATGGCAGTATTCATCCACAATTTTAAAAGAAAAGGGGGGATTGGGGGGTACAGTGCAG
GGGAAAGAATAGTAGACATAATAGCAACAGACATACAAACTAAAGAATTACAAAAACAAATTACAAAAAT
TCAAAATTTTCGGGTTTATTACAGGGACAGCAGAGATCCAGTTTGGTTAATTAAGGTACCGAGGGCCTAT
TTCCCATGATTCCTTCATATTTGCATATACGATACAAGGCTGTTAGAGAGATAATTAGAATTAATTTGAC
TGTAAACACAAAGATATTAGTACAAAATACGTGACGTAGAAAGTAATAATTTCTTGGGTAGTTTGCAGTT
TTAAAATTATGTTTTAAAATGGACTATCATATGCTTACCGTAACTTGAAAGTATTTCGATTTCTTGGCTT
TATATATCTTGTGGAAAGGACGAAACACCGGAGACGGTTGTAAATGAGCACACAAAATACACATGCTAAA
ATATTATATTCTATGACCTTTATAAAATCAACCAAAATCTTCTTTTTAATAACTTTAGTATCAATAATTA
GAATTTTTATGTTCCTTTTTGCAAACTTTTAATAAAAATGAGCAAAATAAAAAAACGCTAGTTTTAGTAA
CTCGCGTTGTTTTCTTCACCTTTAATAATAGCTACTCCACCACTTGTTCCTAAGCGGTCAGCTCCTGCTT
CAATCATTTTTTGAGCATCTTCAAATGTTCTAACTCCACCAGCTGCTTTAACTAAAGCATTGTCTTTAAC
AACTGACTTCATTAGTTTAACATCTTCAAATGTTGCACCTGATTTTGAAAATCCTGTTGATGTTTTAACA
AATTCTAATCCAGCTTCAACAGCTATTTCACAAGCTTTCATGATTTCTTCTTTTGTTAATAAACAATTTT
CCATAATACATTTAACAACATGTGATCCAGCTGCTTTTTTTACAGCTTTCATGTCTTCTAAAACTAATTC
ATAATTTTTGTCTTTTAATGCACCAATATTTAATACCATATCAATTTCTGTTGCACCATCTTTAATTGCT
TCAGAAACTTCGAATGCTTTTGTAGCTGTTGTGCATGCACCTAGAGGAAAACCTACAACATTTGTTATTC
CTACATTTGTGCCTTTTAATAATTCTTTACAATAGCTTGTTCAATATGAATTAACACAAACTGTTGCAAA
ATCAAATTCAATTGCTTCATCACATAATTGTTTAATTTCAGCTTTCGTAGCATCTTGTTTTAATAATGTG
TGATCTATATATTTGTTTAGTTTCATTTTTTCTCCTATATATTCATTTTTAATTTTAATTCTTTAATAAT
TTCGTCTACTTTAACTTTAGCGTTTTGAACAGATTCACCAACACCTATAAAATAAATTTTTAGTTTAGGT
TCAGTTCCACTTGGGCGAACAGCAAATCATGACTTATCTTCTAAATAAAATTTTAGTAAGTCTTGTCCTG
GCATATTATACATTCCATCGATGTAGTCTTCAACATTAACAACTTTAAGTCCAGCAATTTGAGTTAAGGG
TGTTGCTCTCAATGATTTCATTAATGGTTCAATTTTTAATTTCTTTTCTTCTGGTTTAAAATTCAAGTTT
AAAGTGAAAGTGTAATATGCACCCATTTCTTTAAATAAATCTTCTAAATAGTCTACTAATGTTTTATTTT
GTTTTTTATAAAATCAAGCAGCCTCTGCTATTAATATAGAAGCTTGTATTCCATCTTTATCTCTAGCTGA
GTCATCAATTACATATCCATAACTTTCTTCATAAGCAAAAACAAAATTTAATCCGTTATCTTCTTCTTTA
GCAATTTCTCTACCCATTCATTTAAATCCAGTTAAAGTTTTTACAATATTAACTCCATATTTTTCATGAG
CGATTCTATCACCCAAATCACTTGTTACAAAACTTGAATATAGAGCCGGATTTTTTGGAATGCTATTTAA
GCGTTTTAGATTTGATAATTTTCAATCAATTAAAATTGGTCCTGTTTGATTTCCATCTAATCTTACAAAA
TGACCATCATGTTTTATTGCCATTCCAAATCTGTCAGCATCTGGGTCATTCATAATAATAATATCTGCAT
CATGTTTAATACCATATTCAAGCGGTATTTTTCATGCAGGATCAAATTCTGGATTTGGATTTACAACATT
TTTAAATGTTTCATCTTCAAATGCATGCTCTTCAACCTCAATAACGTTATATCCTGATTCACGTAATATT
TTTGGGGTAAATTTAGTTCCTGTTCCATTAACTGCGCTAAAAATAATTTTTAAATCTTTTTTAGCTTCTT
GCTCTTTTTTGTACGTCTCTGTTTTAGAGCTAGAAATAGCAAGTTAAAATAAGGCTAGTCCGTTATCAAC
TTGAAAAAGTGGCACCGAGTCGGTGCTTTTTTGAATTCGCTAGCTAGGTCTTGAAAGGAGTGGGAATTGG
CTCCGGTGCCCGTCAGTGGGCAGAGCGCACATCGCCCACAGTCCCCGAGAAGTTGGGGGGAGGGGTCGGC
AATTGATCCGGTGCCTAGAGAAGGTGGCGCGGGGTAAACTGGGAAAGTGATGTCGTGTACTGGCTCCGCC
TTTTTCCCGAGGGTGGGGGAGAACCGTATATAAGTGCAGTAGTCGCCGTGAACGTTCTTTTTCGCAACGG
GTTTGCCGCCAGAACACAGGACCGGTTCTAGAGCGCTGCCACCATGGACAAGAAGTACAGCATCGGCCTG
GACATCGGCACCAACTCTGTGGGCTGGGCCGTGATCACCGACGAGTACAAGGTGCCCAGCAAGAAATTCA
AGGTGCTGGGCAACACCGACCGGCACAGCATCAAGAAGAACCTGATCGGAGCCCTGCTGTTCGACAGCGG
CGAAACAGCCGAGGCCACCCGGCTGAAGAGAACCGCCAGAAGAAGATACACCAGACGGAAGAACCGGATC
TGCTATCTGCAAGAGATCTTCAGCAACGAGATGGCCAAGGTGGACGACAGCTTCTTCCACAGACTGGAAG
AGTCCTTCCTGGTGGAAGAGGATAAGAAGCACGAGCGGCACCCCATCTTCGGCAACATCGTGGACGAGGT
GGCCTACCACGAGAAGTACCCCACCATCTACCACCTGAGAAAGAAACTGGTGGACAGCACCGACAAGGCC
GACCTGCGGCTGATCTATCTGGCCCTGGCCCACATGATCAAGTTCCGGGGCCACTTCCTGATCGAGGGCG
ACCTGAACCCCGACAACAGCGACGTGGACAAGCTGTTCATCCAGCTGGTGCAGACCTACAACCAGCTGTT
CGAGGAAAACCCCATCAACGCCAGCGGCGTGGACGCCAAGGCCATCCTGTCTGCCAGACTGAGCAAGAGC
AGACGGCTGGAAAATCTGATCGCCCAGCTGCCCGGCGAGAAGAAGAATGGCCTGTTCGGAAACCTGATTG
CCCTGAGCCTGGGCCTGACCCCCAACTTCAAGAGCAACTTCGACCTGGCCGAGGATGCCAAACTGCAGCT
GAGCAAGGACACCTACGACGACGACCTGGACAACCTGCTGGCCCAGATCGGCGACCAGTACGCCGACCTG
TTTCTGGCCGCCAAGAACCTGTCCGACGCCATCCTGCTGAGCGACATCCTGAGAGTGAACACCGAGATCA
CCAAGGCCCCCCTGAGCGCCTCTATGATCAAGAGATACGACGAGCACCACCAGGACCTGACCCTGCTGAA
AGCTCTCGTGCGGCAGCAGCTGCCTGAGAAGTACAAAGAGATTTTCTTCGACCAGAGCAAGAACGGCTAC
GCCGGCTACATTGACGGCGGAGCCAGCCAGGAAGAGTTCTACAAGTTCATCAAGCCCATCCTGGAAAAGA
TGGACGGCACCGAGGAACTGCTCGTGAAGCTGAACAGAGAGGACCTGCTGCGGAAGCAGCGGACCTTCGA
CAACGGCAGCATCCCCCACCAGATCCACCTGGGAGAGCTGCACGCCATTCTGCGGCGGCAGGAAGATTTT
TACCCATTCCTGAAGGACAACCGGGAAAAGATCGAGAAGATCCTGACCTTCCGCATCCCCTACTACGTGG
GCCCTCTGGCCAGGGGAAACAGCAGATTCGCCTGGATGACCAGAAAGAGCGAGGAAACCATCACCCCCTG
GAACTTCGAGGAAGTGGTGGACAAGGGCGCTTCCGCCCAGAGCTTCATCGAGCGGATGACCAACTTCGAT
AAGAACCTGCCCAACGAGAAGGTGCTGCCCAAGCACAGCCTGCTGTACGAGTACTTCACCGTGTATAACG
AGCTGACCAAAGTGAAATACGTGACCGAGGGAATGAGAAAGCCCGCCTTCCTGAGCGGCGAGCAGAAAAA
GGCCATCGTGGACCTGCTGTTCAAGACCAACCGGAAAGTGACCGTGAAGCAGCTGAAAGAGGACTACTTC
AAGAAAATCGAGTGCTTCGACTCCGTGGAAATCTCCGGCGTGGAAGATCGGTTCAACGCCTCCCTGGGCA
CATACCACGATCTGCTGAAAATTATCAAGGACAAGGACTTCCTGGACAATGAGGAAAACGAGGACATTCT
GGAAGATATCGTGCTGACCCTGACACTGTTTGAGGACAGAGAGATGATCGAGGAACGGCTGAAAACCTAT
GCCCACCTGTTCGACGACAAAGTGATGAAGCAGCTGAAGCGGCGGAGATACACCGGCTGGGGCAGGCTGA
GCCGGAAGCTGATCAACGGCATCCGGGACAAGCAGTCCGGCAAGACAATCCTGGATTTCCTGAAGTCCGA
CGGCTTCGCCAACAGAAACTTCATGCAGCTGATCCACGACGACAGCCTGACCTTTAAAGAGGACATCCAG
AAAGCCCAGGTGTCCGGCCAGGGCGATAGCCTGCACGAGCACATTGCCAATCTGGCCGGCAGCCCCGCCA
TTAAGAAGGGCATCCTGCAGACAGTGAAGGTGGTGGACGAGCTCGTGAAAGTGATGGGCCGGCACAAGCC
CGAGAACATCGTGATCGAAATGGCCAGAGAGAACCAGACCACCCAGAAGGGACAGAAGAACAGCCGCGAG
AGAATGAAGCGGATCGAAGAGGGCATCAAAGAGCTGGGCAGCCAGATCCTGAAAGAACACCCCGTGGAAA
ACACCCAGCTGCAGAACGAGAAGCTGTACCTGTACTACCTGCAGAATGGGCGGGATATGTACGTGGACCA
GGAACTGGACATCAACCGGCTGTCCGACTACGATGTGGACCATATCGTGCCTCAGAGCTTTCTGAAGGAC
GACTCCATCGACAACAAGGTGCTGACCAGAAGCGACAAGAACCGGGGCAAGAGCGACAACGTGCCCTCCG
AAGAGGTCGTGAAGAAGATGAAGAACTACTGGCGGCAGCTGCTGAACGCCAAGCTGATTACCCAGAGAAA
GTTCGACAATCTGACCAAGGCCGAGAGAGGCGGCCTGAGCGAACTGGATAAGGCCGGCTTCATCAAGAGA
CAGCTGGTGGAAACCCGGCAGATCACAAAGCACGTGGCACAGATCCTGGACTCCCGGATGAACACTAAGT
ACGACGAGAATGACAAGCTGATCCGGGAAGTGAAAGTGATCACCCTGAAGTCCAAGCTGGTGTCCGATTT
CCGGAAGGATTTCCAGTTTTACAAAGTGCGCGAGATCAACAACTACCACCACGCCCACGACGCCTACCTG
AACGCCGTCGTGGGAACCGCCCTGATCAAAAAGTACCCTAAGCTGGAAAGCGAGTTCGTGTACGGCGACT
ACAAGGTGTACGACGTGCGGAAGATGATCGCCAAGAGCGAGCAGGAAATCGGCAAGGCTACCGCCAAGTA
CTTCTTCTACAGCAACATCATGAACTTTTTCAAGACCGAGATTACCCTGGCCAACGGCGAGATCCGGAAG
CGGCCTCTGATCGAGACAAACGGCGAAACCGGGGAGATCGTGTGGGATAAGGGCCGGGATTTTGCCACCG
TGCGGAAAGTGCTGAGCATGCCCCAAGTGAATATCGTGAAAAAGACCGAGGTGCAGACAGGCGGCTTCAG
CAAAGAGTCTATCCTGCCCAAGAGGAACAGCGATAAGCTGATCGCCAGAAAGAAGGACTGGGACCCTAAG
AAGTACGGCGGCTTCGACAGCCCCACCGTGGCCTATTCTGTGCTGGTGGTGGCCAAAGTGGAAAAGGGCA
AGTCCAAGAAACTGAAGAGTGTGAAAGAGCTGCTGGGGATCACCATCATGGAAAGAAGCAGCTTCGAGAA
GAATCCCATCGACTTTCTGGAAGCCAAGGGCTACAAAGAAGTGAAAAAGGACCTGATCATCAAGCTGCCT
AAGTACTCCCTGTTCGAGCTGGAAAACGGCCGGAAGAGAATGCTGGCCTCTGCCGGCGAACTGCAGAAGG
GAAACGAACTGGCCCTGCCCTCCAAATATGTGAACTTCCTGTACCTGGCCAGCCACTATGAGAAGCTGAA
GGGCTCCCCCGAGGATAATGAGCAGAAACAGCTGTTTGTGGAACAGCACAAGCACTACCTGGACGAGATC
ATCGAGCAGATCAGCGAGTTCTCCAAGAGAGTGATCCTGGCCGACGCTAATCTGGACAAAGTGCTGTCCG
CCTACAACAAGCACCGGGATAAGCCCATCAGAGAGCAGGCCGAGAATATCATCCACCTGTTTACCCTGAC
CAATCTGGGAGCCCCTGCCGCCTTCAAGTACTTTGACACCACCATCGACCGGAAGAGGTACACCAGCACC
AAAGAGGTGCTGGACGCCACCCTGATCCACCAGAGCATCACCGGCCTGTACGAGACACGGATCGACCTGT
CTCAGCTGGGAGGCGACAAGCGACCTGCCGCCACAAAGAAGGCTGGACAGGCTAAGAAGAAGAAAGATTA
CAAAGACGATGACGATAAGGGATCCGGCGCAACAAACTTCTCTCTGCTGAAACAAGCCGGAGATGTCGAA
GAGAATCCTGGACCGGTGAGCAAGGGCGAGGCAGTGATCAAGGAGTTCATGCGGTTCAAGGTGCACATGG
AGGGCTCCATGAACGGCCACGAGTTCGAGATCGAGGGCGAGGGCGAGGGCCGCCCCTACGAGGGCACCCA
GACCGCCAAGCTGAAGGTGACCAAGGGTGGCCCCCTGCCCTTCTCCTGGGACATCCTGTCCCCTCAGTTC
ATGTACGGCTCCAGGGCCTTCATCAAGCACCCCGCCGACATCCCCGACTACTATAAGCAGTCCTTCCCCG
AGGGCTTCAAGTGGGAGCGCGTGATGAACTTCGAGGACGGCGGCGCCGTGACCGTGACCCAGGACACCTC
CCTGGAGGACGGCACCCTGATCTACAAGGTGAAGCTCCGCGGCACCAACTTCCCTCCTGACGGCCCCGTA
ATGCAGAAGAAGACAATGGGCTGGGAAGCGTCCACCGAGCGGTTGTACCCCGAGGACGGCGTGCTGAAGG
GCGACATTAAGATGGCCCTGCGCCTGAAGGACGGCGGCCGCTACCTGGCGGACTTCAAGACCACCTACAA
GGCCAAGAAGCCCGTGCAGATGCCCGGCGCCTACAACGTCGACCGCAAGTTGGACATCACCTCCCACAAC
GAGGACTACACCGTGGTGGAACAGTACGAACGCTCCGAGGGCCGCCACTCCACCGGCGGCATGGACGAGC
TGTACAAGTAACTGATAATAGTGATAATAGTCGCGTTAAGTCGACAATCAACCTCTGGATTACAAAATTT
GTGAAAGATTGACTGGTATTCTTAACTATGTTGCTCCTTTTACGCTATGTGGATACGCTGCTTTAATGCC
TTTGTATCATGCTATTGCTTCCCGTATGGCTTTCATTTTCTCCTCCTTGTATAAATCCTGGTTGCTGTCT
CTTTATGAGGAGTTGTGGCCCGTTGTCAGGCAACGTGGCGTGGTGTGCACTGTGTTTGCTGACGCAACCC
CCACTGGTTGGGGCATTGCCACCACCTGTCAGCTCCTTTCCGGGACTTTCGCTTTCCCCCTCCCTATTGC
CACGGCGGAACTCATCGCCGCCTGCCTTGCCCGCTGCTGGACAGGGGCTCGGCTGTTGGGCACTGACAAT
TCCGTGGTGTTGTCGGGGAAATCATCGTCCTTTCCTTGGCTGCTCGCCTGTGTTGCCACCTGGATTCTGC
GCGGGACGTCCTTCTGCTACGTCCCTTCGGCCCTCAATCCAGCGGACCTTCCTTCCCGCGGCCTGCTGCC
GGCTCTGCGGCCTCTTCCGCGTCTTCGCCTTCGCCCTCAGACGAGTCGGATCTCCCTTTGGGCCGCCTCC
CCGCGTCGACTTTAAGACCAATGACTTACAAGGCAGCTGTAGATCTTAGCCACTTTTTAAAAGAAAAGGG
GGGACTGGAAGGGCTAATTCACTCCCAACGAAGACAAGATCTGCTTTTTGCTTGTACTGGGTCTCTCTGG
TTAGACCAGATCTGAGCCTGGGAGCTCTCTGGCTAACTAGGGAACCCACTGCTTAAGCCTCAATAAAGCT
TGCCTTGAGTGCTTCAAGTAGTGTGTGCCCGTCTGTTGTGTGACTCTGGTAACTAGAGATCCCTCAGACC
CTTTTAGTCAGTGTGGAAAATCTCTAGCAGGGCCCGTTTAAACCCGCTGATCAGCCTCGACTGTGCCTTC
TAGTTGCCAGCCATCTGTTGTTTGCCCCTCCCCCGTGCCTTCCTTGACCCTGGAAGGTGCCACTCCCACT
GTCCTTTCCTAATAAAATGAGGAAATTGCATCGCATTGTCTGAGTAGGTGTCATTCTATTCTGGGGGGTG
GGGTGGGGCAGGACAGCAAGGGGGAGGATTGGGAAGACAATAGCAGGCATGCTGGGGATGCGGTGGGCTC
TATGGCTTCTGAGGCGGAAAGAACCAGCTGGGGCTCTAGGGGGTATCCCC
[124 nt withheld, positions 11041-11164]
C
[91 nt withheld, positions 11166-11256]
A
[49 nt withheld, positions 11258-11306]
CCTTTGACGTTGGAGTCCACGTTCTTT
[37 nt withheld, positions 11334-11370]
ACCCTATCTCGGTCTATTCTTTTGATTTATAAGGGATTTTGCCGATTTCGGCCTATTGGTTAAAAAATGA
GCTGATTTAACAAAAATTTAACGCGAATTAATTCTGTGGAATGTGTGTCAGTTAGGGTGTGGAAAGTCCC
CAGGCTCCCCAGCAGGCAGAAGTATGCAAAGCATGCATCTCAATTAGTCAGCAACCAGGTGTGGAAAGTC
CCCAGGCTCCCCAGCAGGCAGAAGTATGCAAAGCATGCATCTCAATTAGTCAGCAACCATAGTCCCGCCC
CTAACTCCGCCCATCCCGCCCCTAACTCCGCCCAGTTCCGCCCATTCTCCGCCCCATGGCTGACTAATTT
TTTTTATTTATGCAGAGGCCGAGGCCGCCTCTGCCTCTGAGCTATTCCAGAAGTAGTGAGGAGGCTTTTT
TGGAGGCCTAGGCTTTTGCAAAAAGCTCCCGGGAGCTTGTATATCCATTTTCGGATCTGATCAGCACGTG
TTGACAATTAATCATCGGCATAGTATATCGGCATAGTATAATACGACAAGGTGAGGAACTAAACCATGGC
CAAGTTGACCAGTGCCGTTCCGGTGCTCACCGCGCGCGACGTCGCCGGAGCGGTCGAGTTCTGGACCGAC
CGGCTCGGGTTCTCCCGGGACTTCGTGGAGGACGACTTCGCCGGTGTGGTCCGGGACGACGTGACCCTGT
TCATCAGCGCGGTCCAGGACCAGGTGGTGCCGGACAACACCCTGGCCTGGGTGTGGGTGCGCGGCCTGGA
CGAGCTGTACGCCGAGTGGTCGGAGGTCGTGTCCACGAACTTCCGGGACGCCTCCGGGCCGGCCATGACC
GAGATCGGCGAGCAGCCGTGGGGGCGGGAGTTCGCCCTGCGCGACCCGGCCGGCAACTGCGTGCACTTCG
TGGCCGAGGAGCAGGACTGACACGTGCTACGAGATTTCGATTCCACCGCCGCCTTCTATGAAAGGTTGGG
CTTCGGAATCGTTTTCCGGGACGCCGGCTGGATGATCCTCCAGCGCGGGGATCTCATGCTGGAGTTCTTC
GCCCACCCCAACTTGTTTATTGCAGCTTATAATGGTTACAAATAAAGCAATAGCATCACAAATTTCACAA
ATAAAGCATTTTTTTCACTGCATTCTAGTTGTGGTTTGTCCAAACTCATCAATGTATCTTATCATGTCTG
TATACCGTCGACCTCTAGCTAGAGCTTGGCGTAATCATGGTCATAGCTGTTTCCTGTGTGAAATTGTTAT
CCGCTCACAATTCCACACAACATACGAGCCGGAAGCATAAAGTGTAAAGCCTGGGGTGCCTAATGAGTGA
GCTAACTCACATTAATTGCGTTGCGCTCACTGCCCGCTTTCCAGTCGGGAAACCTGTCGTGCCAGCTGCA
TTAATGAATCGGCCAACGCGCGGGGAGAGGCGGTTTGCGTATTGGGCGCTCTTCCGCTTCCTCGCTCACT
GACTCGCTGCGCTCGGTCGTTCGGCTGCGGCGAGCGGTATCAGCTCACTCAAAGGCGGTAATACGGTTAT
CCACAGAATCAGGGGATAACGCAGGAAAGAACATGTGAGCAAAAGGCCAGCAAAAGGCCAGGAACCGTAA
AAAGGCCGCGTTGCTGGCGTTTTTCCATAGGCTCCGCCCCCCTGACGAGCATCACAAAAATCGACGCTCA
AGTCAGAGGTGGCGAAACCCGACAGGACTATAAAGATACCAGGCGTTTCCCCCTGGAAGCTCCCTCGTGC
GCTCTCCTGTTCCGACCCTGCCGCTTACCGGATACCTGTCCGCCTTTCTCCCTTCGGGAAGCGTGGCGCT
TTCTCATAGCTCACGCTGTAGGTATCTCAGTTCGGTGTAGGTCGTTCGCTCCAAGCTGGGCTGTGTGCAC
GAACCCCCCGTTCAGCCCGACCGCTGCGCCTTATCCGGTAACTATCGTCTTGAGTCCAACCCGGTAAGAC
ACGACTTATCGCCACTGGCAGCAGCCACTGGTAACAGGATTAGCAGAGCGAGGTATGTAGGCGGTGCTAC
AGAGTTCTTGAAGTGGTGGCCTAACTACGGCTACACTAGAAGAACAGTATTTGGTATCTGCGCTCTGCTG
AAGCCAGTTACCTTCGGAAAAAGAGTTGGTAGCTCTTGATCCGGCAAACAAACCACCGCTGGTAGCGGTG
GTTTTTTTGTTTGCAAGCAGCAGATTACGCGCAGAAAAAAAGGATCTCAAGAAGATCCTTTGATCTTTTC
TACGGGGTCTGACGCTCAGTGGAACGAAAACTCACGTTAAGGGATTTTGGTCATGAGATTATCAAAAAGG
ATCTTCACCTAGATCCTTTTAAATTAAAAATGAAGTTTTAAATCAATCTAAAGTATATATGAGTAAACTT
GGTCTGACAGTTACCAATGCTTAATCAGTGAGGCACCTATCTCAGCGATCTGTCTATTTCGTTCATCCAT
AGTTGCCTGACTCCCCGTCGTGTAGATAACTACGATACGGGAGGGCTTACCATCTGGCCCCAGTGCTGCA
ATGATACCGCGAGACCCACGCTCACCGGCTCCAGATTTATCAGCAATAAACCAGCCAGCCGGAAGGGCCG
AGCGCAGAAGTGGTCCTGCAACTTTATCCGCCTCCATCCAGTCTATTAATTGTTGCCGGGAAGCTAGAGT
AAGTAGTTCGCCAGTTAATAGTTTGCGCAACGTTGTTGCCATTGCTACAGGCATCGTGGTGTCACGCTCG
TCGTTTGGTATGGCTTCATTCAGCTCCGGTTCCCAACGATCAAGGCGAGTTACATGATCCCCCATGTTGT
GCAAAAAAGCGGTTAGCTCCTTCGGTCCTCCGATCGTTGTCAGAAGTAAGTTGGCCGCAGTGTTATCACT
CATGGTTATGGCAGCACTGCATAATTCTCTTACTGTCATGCCATCCGTAAGATGCTTTTCTGTGACTGGT
GAGTACTCAACCAAGTCATTCTGAGAATAGTGTATGCGGCGACCGAGTTGCTCTTGCCCGGCGTCAATAC
GGGATAATACCGCGCCACATAGCAGAACTTTAAAAGTGCTCATCATTGGAAAACGTTCTTCGGGGCGAAA
ACTCTCAAGGATCTTACCGCTGTTGAGATCCAGTTCGATGTAACCCACTCGTGCACCCAACTGATCTTCA
GCATCTTTTACTTTCACCAGCGTTTCTGGGTGAGCAAAAACAGGAAGGCAAAATGCCGCAAAAAAGGGAA
TAAGGGCGACACGGAAATGTTGAATACTCATACTCTTCCTTTTTCAATATTATTGAAGCATTTATCAGGG
TTATTGTCTCATGAGCGGATACATATTTGAATGTATTTAGAAAAATAAACAAATAGGGGTTCCGCGCACA
TTTCCCCGAAAAGTGCCACCTGACGTCGACGGATCGGGAGATCTCCCGATCCCCTATGGTGCACTCTCAG
TACAATCTGCTCTGATGCCGCATAGTTAAGCCAGTATCTGCTCCCTGCTTGTGTGTTGGAGGTCGCTGAG
TAGTGCGCGAGCAAAATTTAAGCTACAACAAGGCAAGGCTTGACCGACAATTGCATGAAGAATCTGCTTA
GGGTTAGGCGTTTTGCGCTGCTTCGCGATGTACGGGCCAGATATACGCGTT
